>Addgene plasmid #225608 | pEND-443_Cacnes_HisB | addgene full sequence | sequence record 451366 | Addgene NGS Result
ATTTGCCCGTAAGCGCACCGGTGATTATGGCCGCTGGTCCCGCCTCACGGTCATGACTTGGCCGCTCTTC
GAGTGGGAGTTCGTCGAGAAGGTCGATCGCCGCTTGTTCAAGCCGGTCCCGAAGGTCGATTCCGCCATCA
TGCGTCTGCGTCGCCGCGCTGAACCGCTGTTGGAGGGTGCTGCCCTTGAGCGCTACGAGAGCATGGTGGA
GTTGTGTTTTACTGGTGTCGGCGGCAACATTCAAGCCTCCCTCCTGCGCAAGTACCCTCGTCGTCGCGTG
GAGGCTGCGCTGGACCATGCCGGCGTGGGTGGTGGTGCTGTCGTGGCCTACGTCCGGCCGGAGCAATGGC
TGCGGCTCTTCGAGCGCCTTGACCAGAAGAACGAGCCGCGCGGTGGCCAACCGCAGCGCGGCCGTCGTAC
GGGTGGTCAGGATCGTGGTGACCGCCGTACGGGTGGCCAGGATCGTGGCGACCGTCGGACGGGTGGTCAG
GACCGTCGCGACCGTCAGGCCTCCGGCCACGGTGACCGTCGGTCCTCTGGCCGTAATCGCGACGATGGTC
GTACCGGGGAGCGCGAGCAGGGCGACCAGGGTGGTCGTCGTGGCCCTTCGGGTGGTGGTCGTACCGGCGG
TCGTCCAGGCCGTCGTGGCGGTCCGGGTCAGCGCTGATCTAGACCCGCACTTAACCCGCTTCGGCGGGTT
TTTGTTTTTTGGGGTGCAGGTAGGCCATATTGTCTTCGGGGCCCCACTCGTCGTGGTTTGTCTGGTCAAC
CACCGCGGTCTCAGTGGTGTACGGTACAAACCCCGACGAGGCGATAAGCTCGGCAAGGCTGATTACGCCT
GCTCGTGGAATTCTAGAACTCTGTGAGGATAAAGTCTCCCTTACAGCCTGCGGTCCGGGGTGCGGGTCGG
CATTATCGACCATGGATCAGGAAACCTTCACTCCGCTAGACGTGCGTTGCGTCAGGTAGGTGCCGAGGTG
ATCGTTTCCAACGACCCGAGTGCCCTACTCGATACCGACGCTCTCGTCCTCCCCGGAGTGGGAGCGTTAG
CGGTGTGTATGACAGGGTTGCGGGCTATGGGCGGGGCCCGTCTTGTCCGTCAATGGGTTGACGAGGGACG
ACCTCTGCTGGGTATCTGCGTGGGCCACCAGATGCTTTTCGAGCGAGGACGTGAACGCGACGTTGACGTC
AAGTGCCTTGGTGTTCTTCCTGGCGTCGTTGAGGAGCTGCCAGCAGAGCGACTGCCCCATATGGGGTGGA
ACACAGTGACACCGGCCACCGACTCAGCCTTATTCCAGGGCGTGCAAGAGAGGTTCTACTTCGTCCATTC
CTATGGTGTGGTCGTTACCGGACCTCACGACCACTTCACCACTGCGACCCATCAGGGAGCCACCTTCGCT
GGGACGCCCGCTAGGCTGGCGGGGTTGCCTTACTGATCAGGCCGCGTTGCTGGCGTTTTTCCATAGGCTC
CGCCCCCCTGACGAGCATCACAAAAATCGACGCTCAAGTCAGAGGTGGCGAAACCCGACAGGACTATAAA
GATACCAGGCGTTTCCCCCTGGAAGCTCCCTCGTGCGCTCTCCTGTTCCGACCCTGCCGCTTACCGGATA
CCTGTCCGCCTTTCTCCCTTCGGGAAGCGTGGCGCTTTCTCATAGCTCACGCTGTAGGTATCTCAGTTCG
GTGTAGGTCGTTCGCTCCAAGCTGGGCTGTGTGCACGAACCCCCCGTTCAGCCCGACCGCTGCGCCTTAT
CCGGTAACTATCGTCTTGAGTCCAACCCGGTAAGACACGACTTATCGCCACTGGCAGCAGCCACTGGTAA
CAGGATTAGCAGAGCGAGGTATGTAGGCGGTGCTACAGAGTTCTTGAAGTGGTGGCCTAACTACGGCTAC
ACTAGAAGGACAGTATTTGGTATCTGCGCTCTGCTGAAGCCAGTTACCTTCGGAAAAAGAGTTGGTAGCT
CTTGATCCGGCAAACAAACCACCGCTGGTAGCGGTGGTTTTTTTGTTTGCAAGCAGCAGATTACGCGCAG
AAAAAAAGGATCTCAAGAAGATCCTTTGATCTTTTCTACGGGGTCTGACGCTCAGTGGAACGAAAACTCA
CGTTAAGGGATTTTGGTCATGAGGCGCCTCACCAATGCTTGATGAGGGAGGCACCGATCTCGGCGATCTG
ACGGTTGCGCTCATCCATCGTGGCCTGGGAGCCGGTCGTGTAGATCACCACGATGCGGCTGGGCTTACCG
TCGGGACCGAGAGCCGCGATGATGCCACGCGAGCCGCGCTCACCAGCACCCGACTTGTCCGCGATGAACC
AACCGGCCGGGAGCGCGCTGCGCAACAGCGGGCCAGCGACCTTGTCGGCCTCCATCCAGTCGATCAGTTG
CTGACGGGAGGCCAGAGTGAGGAGTTCACCGGTCAGGAGTTTACGGAGGGTGGTAGCCATAGCCGCGGGC
ATAGTCGTGTCGCGCTCGTCGTTCGGGATAGCCTCATTAAGTTCGGGTTCCCAACGGTCCAGACGGGTCA
CGTGGTCGCCCATGTTGTGGAGAAAAGCCGTCAGCTCTTTCGGGCCACCGATGGTCGTCAACAGCAGATT
GGCGGCAGTGTTGTCGGACATAGTGATGGCCGCGGAGCACAGCTCGCGCACGGTCATCCCATCGGTCAGA
TGTTTCTCCGTGACCGGGGAGTATTCGACCAGGTCGTTCTGGGAGTAATGAATGCGACGGCCCAGTTGCT
CCTGCCCAGCATCCACCCGGCTAAGCACAGCGCCGCAGAGGAGGACCTTGAACGTGGACATCATGGGGAA
ACGCTCCTCAGGGCGGAAAGACTCCAGAATCTTACCGGAGTTCAGGTCCAACTCGATATAACCGACGCGC
GCCCCCAGCTGATCCTCGGCGTCCTTGACCTTGACCAGGGTTTCCGGATGGGCAAAAACCGGCAAGCAAA
AGGCCGCAAAAAATGGGATAAGGGCAACGCGGAAGTGCTGGATCGACATACTCTTCCTTTTTCAATATTA
TTGAAGCATTTATCAGGGTTATTGTCTCATGAGCGGATACATATTTGAATGTATTTAGAAAAATAAACAA
ATAGGGGTTCCGCGACTAGTTCCCCGAAAAGTGCCACCTGACGTTAAGAAACCATTATTACAGCCTGCGG
TCCGGGACTCCTCGATTGCTTTGCTTCCGAAGTACGGTCGGCTCATTGTGGTGCGCACCCTATCCAAGGC
CTTCGCCCTGGCGGGTGGCCGACTGGGGTATGCGGTGGCCGCACCGGCCGTCGTTGACGCGCTGCAGATG
GTGCGGCTGCCCTATCATCTCTCGGACGTGTCACAGGTGGTGGCGAGAGTTGCCCTCGCTCATGCCCCCG
AGATGCTTGCGCGGGTCGACGAGTTGCGTGAGACCCGCGCAAACCTGGAGGACTGGCTGCAACTGCACGG
GTTGGACGTCGTTTCCTCACAGTCGAACTTCGTCCTCTTCGGCAGGTTCGCTGATCGTCACGCGGTATTC
CAGGCGCTGCTTGATCGCGGTGTGCTCATCCGAGAGGTCGGACCAACTGGCTACTTGCGCGTCTGCGCCG
GAACCCCATGCCAGACCGACGCTTTCCGTACCGCTTTGCTTGACGTCCTTCCCACCGCTCCGCGTCTCGT
CCCGGAGGAGGATCATCGCTGGGACGCCCGGTAGTGCTTATCAGACCCAATACTGTTGAAAAGCTTGCGC
CAACCATGCACCATAGCCAGCCTGACAGTAGCCCGGCCGGCTTGTCGACGACGGCGGTCTCCGTCGTCAG
GATCATCCGGGCGCAGCTGAGAGCGACACAGTCCTGTACTTGGGATGCTGGCACACCGACGATCTGCACG
GGCGAGTCTAGGGGTTATCGGCTACATGCGCGTCGCCGCATCAGGTTCACGAAACCGAAAGGCAGACCCA
CCCCCTACCGGGCATACCGTTGCCGCCGACACTTCGATGACACTATGCAGTGCTACACTTCAACTGAAAA
TCTATATGATTTTCGTCAATTCCCATACGTACGACACATCGGGAGATCGTCATGTCGTCGTCCGACGAGC
AACCGCGCCCGCGTCGCCGCAACCAGGACCGCCAGCACCCGAACCAGAACCGCCCGGTCCTGGGCCGTAC
TGAGCGGGACCGCAACCGCCGTCAATTCGGTCAGAATTTCCTTCGTGACCGTAAGACGATCGCCCGCATC
GCGGAAACGGCCGAACTGCGCCCCGACCTTCCGGTCCTGGAGGCTGGCCCAGGCGAGGGTCTGCTGACCC
GTGAGCTTGCCGATCGGGCCCGCCAGGTGACGAGCTACGAGATCGACCCGCGCTTGGCGAAGTCCCTGCG
TGAGAAGCTGTCCGGCCACCCGAATATCGAGGTCGTCAACGCGGACTTCCTGACCGCCGAGCCCCCTCCC
GAGCCGTTTGCCTTCGTCGGCGCGATCCCGTACGGCATCACGTCTGCGATCGTCGATTGGTGCCTGGAGG
CTCCGACGATCGAAACCGCCACGATGGTTACCCAACTCGA
Features (pLannotate 1.2.2; 6 found; start..end, strand, type, name):
    912..1334    +  CDS            hisH (fragment): HIS5_MYCBO - Experimental evidence at protein level: Swiss-Prot protein existence level 1. IGPS catalyzes the conversion of PRFAR and glutamine to IGP, AICAR and glutamate. The HisH subunit catalyzes the hydrolysis of glutamine to glutamate and ammonia as part of the synthesis of IGP and AICAR. The resulting ammonia molecule is channeled to the active site of HisF (By similarity). From Mycobacterium bovis (strain ATCC BAA-935 / AF2122/97).
   1458..2046    -  rep_origin     ori: high-copy-number ColE1/pMB1/pBR322/pUC origin of replication
   2132..2989    -  CDS            bla: BLAT_ECOLX - Experimental evidence at protein level: Swiss-Prot protein existence level 1. TEM-type are the most prevalent beta-lactamases in enterobacteria; they hydrolyze the beta-lactam bond in susceptible beta-lactam antibiotics, thus conferring resistance to penicillins and cephalosporins. TEM-3 and TEM-4 are capable of hydrolyzing cefotaxime and ceftazidime. TEM-5 is capable of hydrolyzing ceftazidime. TEM-6 is capable of hydrolyzing ceftazidime and aztreonam. TEM-8/CAZ-2, TEM- 16/CAZ-7 and TEM-24/CAZ-6 are markedly active against ceftazidime. IRT- 4 shows resistance to beta-lactamase in
   2990..3094    -  promoter       AmpR promoter: bla
   3159..3620    +  CDS            hisC (fragment): HIS8_CORGL - Experimental evidence at protein level: Swiss-Prot protein existence level 1. From Corynebacterium glutamicum (strain ATCC 13032 / DSM 20300 / BCRC 11384 / JCM 1318 / LMG 3730 / NCIMB 10025).
   4042..664     +  CDS            ermE (across the origin): ERME_SACEN - Experimental evidence at protein level: Swiss-Prot protein existence level 1. This protein produces a dimethylation of the adenine residue at position 2085 in 23S rRNA, resulting in reduced affinity between ribosomes and macrolide-lincosamide-streptogramin B antibiotics. From Saccharopolyspora erythraea (strain ATCC 11635 / DSM 40517 / JCM 4748 / NBRC 13426 / NCIMB 8594 / NRRL 2338).
