[The description below was written by a language model from this plasmid's Addgene catalogue record and pLannotate feature annotations shown in this document.]
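Description:
pEND-443_Cacnes_HisB is a 4.5 kb suicide (non-replicating) vector built on the pEND-400 backbone for allelic replacement in the skin commensal Cutibacterium acnes. It is propagated in E. coli through a high-copy ColE1/pUC-type origin and selected with ampicillin via the TEM beta-lactamase gene (bla) and its native promoter. No origin functional in C. acnes is annotated. This fits the suicide design: erythromycin-resistant C. acnes clones should arise only when the plasmid's cargo integrates into the chromosome.

The payload is an erythromycin resistance cassette based on ermE, a 23S rRNA adenine dimethylase from Saccharopolyspora erythraea that lowers ribosome affinity for macrolide, lincosamide and streptogramin B antibiotics. On either side of it lie sequences annotated by homology as fragments of hisC and hisH. These histidine-biosynthesis genes presumably neighbour hisB in the C. acnes genome and serve as the upstream and downstream homology arms. Double crossover through the arms would replace HisB (PPA_RS05815) with the resistance cassette, which would be expected to produce a histidine-auxotrophic strain, although the record does not state that phenotype.

According to the catalogue entry, the Ery cassette is flanked by BxbI recombination sites. These would remain at the deleted locus and could serve as a landing pad for Bxb1 integrase-mediated cassette exchange or marker removal. The sites themselves, and the promoter driving ermE, are not picked up in the automated feature table. The plasmid is listed as an empty backbone with no additional insert, and it belongs to a synthetic biology toolkit for engineering C. acnes.
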