Addgene plasmid #225608: pEND-443_Cacnes_HisB
Purpose: (Empty Backbone) Suicide C. acnes vector to generate HisB (PPA_RS05815) deletion leaving an Ery resistance cassette flanked by BxbI recombination sites
Depositing lab: Marc Güell. Depositing organization: Universitat Pompeu Fabra. Publication: Synthetically programmed antioxidant delivery by a domesticated skin commensal. Nevot G, Santos-Moreno J, Campama-Sanz N, Toloza L, Parra-Cid C, Jansen PAM, Barbier I, Ledesma-Amaro R, van den Bogaard EH, Guell M. Cell Syst. 2025 Feb 19;16(2):101169. doi: 10.1016/j.cels.2025.101169. Epub 2025 Feb 6. PubMed 39919749.
Backbone
  Vector backbone: pEND-400
  Vector type: Bacterial Expression, Synthetic Biology
  Selectable markers: Erythromycin
Growth in bacteria
  Bacterial resistance: Ampicillin, 100 μg/mL
  Growth temperature: 37°C
  Growth strain: DH5alpha
  Copy number: Unknown
Gene/Insert
  Gene/Insert name: None
Terms and licenses: Academic/Nonprofit Terms; Industry Terms: Not Available to Industry
How to cite: pEND-443_Cacnes_HisB was a gift from Marc Güell (Addgene plasmid # 225608 ; http://n2t.net/addgene:225608 ; RRID:Addgene_225608)
